>Addgene plasmid #213000 | pBOBI N-HA AXIN1 | addgene full sequence | sequence record 424315 | Addgene NGS Result
TCAATGGGTGGAGTATTTACGGTAAACTGCCCACTTGGCAGTACATCAAGTGTATCATATGCCAAGTACG
CCCCCTATTGACGTCAATGACGGTAAATGGCCCGCCTGGCATTATGCCCAGTACATGACCTTATGGGACT
TTCCTACTTGGCAGTACATCTACGTATTAGTCATCGCTATTACCATGGTGATGCGGTTTTGGCAGTACAT
CAATGGGCGTGGATAGCGGTTTGACTCACGGGGATTTCCAAGTCTCCACCCCATTGACGTCAATGGGAGT
TTGTTTTGGCACCAAAATCAACGGGACTTTCCAAAATGTCGTAACAACTCCGCCCCATTGACGCAAATGG
GCGGTAGGCGTGTACGGTGGGAGGTCTATATAAGCAGCGCGTTTTGCCTGTACTGGGTCTCTCTGGTTAG
ACCAGATCTGAGCCTGGGAGCTCTCTGGCTAACTAGGGAACCCACTGCTTAAGCCTCAATAAAGCTTGCC
TTGAGTGCTTCAAGTAGTGTGTGCCCGTCTGTTGTGTGACTCTGGTAACTAGAGATCCCTCAGACCCTTT
TAGTCAGTGTGGAAAATCTCTAGCAGTGGCGCCCGAACAGGGACTTGAAAGCGAAAGGGAAACCAGAGGA
GCTCTCTCGACGCAGGACTCGGCTTGCTGAAGCGCGCACGGCAAGAGGCGAGGGGCGGCGACTGGTGAGT
ACGCCAAAAATTTTGACTAGCGGAGGCTAGAAGGAGAGAGATGGGTGCGAGAGCGTCAGTATTAAGCGGG
GGAGAATTAGATCGCGATGGGAAAAAATTCGGTTAAGGCCAGGGGGAAAGAAAAAATATAAATTAAAACA
TATAGTATGGGCAAGCAGGGAGCTAGAACGATTCGCAGTTAATCCTGGCCTGTTAGAAACATCAGAAGGC
TGTAGACAAATACTGGGACAGCTACAACCATCCCTTCAGACAGGATCAGAAGAACTTAGATCATTATATA
ATACAGTAGCAACCCTCTATTGTGTGCATCAAAGGATAGAGATAAAAGACACCAAGGAAGCTTTAGACAA
GATAGAGGAAGAGCAAAACAAAAGTAAGACCACCGCACAGCAAGCGGCCGCTGATCTTCAGACCTGGAGG
AGGAGATATGAGGGACAATTGGAGAAGTGAATTATATAAATATAAAGTAGTAAAAATTGAACCATTAGGA
GTAGCACCCACCAAGGCAAAGAGAAGAGTGGTGCAGAGAGAAAAAAGAGCAGTGGGAATAGGAGCTTTGT
TCCTTGGGTTCTTGGGAGCAGCAGGAAGCACTATGGGCGCAGCGTCAATGACGCTGACGGTACAGGCCAG
ACAATTATTGTCTGGTATAGTGCAGCAGCAGAACAATTTGCTGAGGGCTATTGAGGCGCAACAGCATCTG
TTGCAACTCACAGTCTGGGGCATCAAGCAGCTCCAGGCAAGAATCCTGGCTGTGGAAAGATACCTAAAGG
ATCAACAGCTCCTGGGGATTTGGGGTTGCTCTGGAAAACTCATTTGCACCACTGCTGTGCCTTGGAATGC
TAGTTGGAGTAATAAATCTCTGGAACAGATTTGGAATCACACGACCTGGATGGAGTGGGACAGAGAAATT
AACAATTACACAAGCTTAATACACTCCTTAATTGAAGAATCGCAAAACCAGCAAGAAAAGAATGAACAAG
AATTATTGGAATTAGATAAATGGGCAAGTTTGTGGAATTGGTTTAACATAACAAATTGGCTGTGGTATAT
AAAATTATTCATAATGATAGTAGGAGGCTTGGTAGGTTTAAGAATAGTTTTTGCTGTACTTTCTATAGTG
AATAGAGTTAGGCAGGGATATTCACCATTATCGTTTCAGACCCACCTCCCAACCCCGAGGGGACCCGACA
GGCCCGAAGGAATAGAAGAAGAAGGTGGAGAGAGAGACAGAGACAGATCCATTCGATTAGTGAACGGATC
AACTTTTAAAAGAAAAGGGGGGATTGGGGGGTACAGTGCAGGGGAAAGAATAGTAGACATAATAGCAACA
GACATACAAACTAAAGAATTACAAAAACAAATTACAAAATTCAAAATTTTATCGATAAGCTTGGGAGTTC
CGCGTTACATAACTTACGGTAAATGGCCCGCCTGGCTGACCGCCCAACGACCCCCGCCCATTGACGTCAA
TAATGACGTATGTTCCCATAGTAACGCCAATAGGGACTTTCCATTGACGTCAATGGGTGGAGTATTTACG
GTAAACTGCCCACTTGGCAGTACATCAAGTGTATCATATGCCAAGTACGCCCCCTATTGACGTCAATGAC
GGTAAATGGCCCGCCTGGCATTATGCCCAGTACATGACCTTATGGGACTTTCCTACTTGGCAGTACATCT
ACGTATTAGTCATCGCTATTACCATGGTGATGCGGTTTTGGCAGTACATCAATGGGCGTGGATAGCGGTT
TGACTCACGGGGATTTCCAAGTCTCCACCCCATTGACGTCAATGGGAGTTTGTTTTGGCACCAAAATCAA
CGGGACTTTCCAAAATGTCGTAACAACTCCGCCCCATTGACGCAAATGGGCGGTAGGCGTGTACGGTGGG
AGGTCTATATAAGCAGAGCTCGTTTAGTGAACCGTCAGATCGCCTGGAGACGCCATCCACGCTGTTTTGA
CCTCCATAGAAGACACCGACTGAGCTCCTTAAGGTTAACGCCACCATGTACCCTTATGACGTACCTGACT
ATGCTGGCGCCTACCCTTATGACGTACCTGACTATGCTGGATACCCTTATGACGTACCTGACTATGCTGG
ATCTAGAGAATTCGGATCCATGCAGAGTCCCAAAATGAATGTCCAGGAGCAGGGTTTCCCCTTGGACCTC
GGAGCAAGTTTCACCGAAGATGCCCCCCGGCCCCCAGTGCCTGGAGAAGAGGGAGAACTGGTATCTACTG
ATTCGAGGCCTGTCAACCACAGTTTCTGTTCTGGGAAAGGTACCAGCATTAAAAGTGAGACCTCAACAGC
CACCCCAAGACGTTCAGATCTGGATCTGGGATATGAGCCCGAGGGCAGTGCCTCCCCCACCCCACCATAT
TTGAGGTGGGCTGAGTCACTGCATTCCTTACTGGATGACCAAGATGGGATCAGCCTGTTCAGGACTTTCC
TGAAGCAGGAGGGCTGTGCTGACCTGCTGGACTTCTGGTTTGCCTGCAGTGGCTTCAGGAAGCTTGAGCC
CTGTGACTCAAATGAGGAAAAGAGGCTGAAGCTGGCAAGAGCCATCTACCGAAAGTACATCCTGGATAGC
AATGGCATTGTGTCCAGACAAACCAAGCCAGCCACTAAGAGCTTCATAAAGGACTGTGTCATGAAGCAGC
AGATAGATCCTGCCATGTTTGACCAGGCACAGACAGAAATCCAGTCCACCATGGAGGAGAATACCTACCC
TTCCTTTCTTAAGTCTGACATTTATTTGGAGTACACAAGGACAGGCTCAGAGAGTCCGAAGGTCTGCAGT
GACCAGAGCTCAGGGTCTGGAACAGGGAAGGGCATGTCTGGATACCTGCCCACTTTGAATGAGGATGAAG
AATGGAAATGTGACCAAGATGCAGATGAGGATGATGGCCGAGACCCTCTCCCCCCCAGCAGGCTCACCCA
GAAGCTGCTATTGGAGACTGCTGCCCCGAGGGCCCCCTCAAGTAGACGGTACAACGAAGGCAGAGAGCTC
AGGTATGGATCTTGGAGGGAGCCCGTCAACCCCTACTACGTCAACTCTGGCTATGCCCTGGCCCCAGCCA
CCAGTGCCAATGACAGTGAGCAGCAGAGCCTGTCCAGTGATGCTGACACGCTATCCCTTACGGACAGTAG
TGTGGATGGAATCCCCCCATACAGGATCCGTAAGCAGCACCGAAGGGAGATGCAGGAGAGTATCCAAGTC
AATGGGCGGGTACCTCTACCTCACATTCCTCGCACTTACCGAATGCCAAAGGAGATCCGGGTAGAGCCAC
AGAAATTTGCTGAAGAGCTTATTCACCGTCTAGAGGCTGTCCAGCGCACTCGAGAGGCTGAAGAAAAGTT
GGAGGAACGGCTGAAGCGTGTACGCATGGAGGAAGAAGGGGAGGATGGTGAAATGCCTTCTGGCCCCATG
GCAAGTCACAAGCTGCCTTCTGTCCCAGCTTGGCACCATTTCCCACCCCGCTATGTGGATATGGGCTGCT
CTGGACTGCGGGATGCCCATGAGGAGAATCCTGAGAGCATCCTGGATGAGCACGTGCAAAGGGTCATGAG
GACACCTGGCTGCCAGTCACCTGGCCCAGGCCACCGCTCTCCTGACAGTGGGCATGTGGCTAAGACTGCA
GTGCTAGGGGGTACAGCCTCCGGGCATGGGAAGCATGTTCCTAAGTTAGGGTTGAAGCTGGATACAGCTG
GCCTGCACCATCATAGACATGTCCACCACCATGTTCACCATAATTCAGCTAGACCTAAGGAGCAAATGGA
GGCTGAAGTTGCCCGCAGGGTCCAGAGCAGCTTCTCGTGGGGCCCAGAAACACATGGTCATGCCAAGCCC
CGGAGCTATTCCGAGAACGCAGGCACCACCCTCAGTGCTGGGGATTTGGCCTTTGGTGGTAAAACTAGTG
CACCTTCCAAAAGAAACACCAAGAAGGCTGAATCTGGGAAGAATGCCAATGCTGAGGTACCCAGTACCAC
AGAGGACGCTGAGAAGAACCAGAAGATCATGCAGTGGATCATTGAGGGAGAGAAGGAGATCAGTAGACAC
CGGAAGGCAGGCCATGGGTCTTCTGGGTTGAGGAAGCAGCAGGCCCATGAAAGCTCCAGGCCCTTGTCCA
TCGAGCGTCCTGGGGCCGTGCACCCCTGGGTCAGCGCTCAGCTTCGGAATTCTGTCCAGCCTTCTCATCT
TTTCATCCAAGATCCCACAATGCCACCCAATCCAGCCCCTAATCCCCTGACCCAGCTGGAAGAGGCCCGC
AGGCGTTTGGAAGAAGAAGAAAAGAGAGCAAACAAACTGCCCTCCAAGCAGAGGACAAAATCACAAAGAA
AGGCAGGTGGCGGGAGTGCACCACCATGTGACAGCATTGTTGTGGCCTACTATTTCTGTGGGGAACCCAT
CCCCTACCGGACCCTGGTGAGGGGCCGTGCTGTCACCCTGGGCCAGTTCAAGGAGCTGCTAACCAAGAAG
GGGAGCTACAGATACTACTTTAAGAAAGTGAGTGATGAGTTTGACTGTGGTGTGGTATTTGAGGAAGTAC
GGGAGGATGAGGCCGTCTTGCCTGTCTTTGAAGAAAAGATCATCGGCAAGGTGGAAAAGGTGGACTGACT
CGAGCCATGGAAGCTTGATATCTAACTGACTGAACCGGTGGTACCGAGGAATTAATTCGCTGTCTGCGAG
GGCCAGCTGTTGGGGTGAGTACTCCCTCTCAAAAGCGGGCATGACTTCTGCGCTAAGATTGTCAGTTTCC
AAAAACGAGGAGGATTTGATATTCACCTGGCCCGCGGTGATGCCTTTGAGGGTGGCCGCGTCCATCTGGT
CAGAAAAGACAATCTTTTTGTTGTCAAGCTTGAGGTGTGGCAGGCTTGAGATCTGGCCATACACTTGAGT
GACAATGACATCCACTTTGCCTTTCTCTCCACAGGTGTCCACTCCCAGGTCCAACTGCAGGTCGAGCATG
CATCTAGGGCGGCCAATTCCGCCGATCCTGGAAAAACATGGAGCAATCACAAGTAGCAATACAGCAGCTA
CCAATGCTGATTGTGCCTGGCTAGAAGCACAAGAGGAGGAGGAGGTGGGTTTTCCAGTCACACCTCAGAC
AATCAACCTCTGGATTACAAAATTTGTGAAAGATTGACTGGTATTCTTAACTATGTTGCTCCTTTTACGC
TATGTGGATACGCTGCTTTAATGCCTTTGTATCATGCTATTGCTTCCCGTATGGCTTTCATTTTCTCCTC
CTTGTATAAATCCTGGTTGCTGTCTCTTTATGAGGAGTTGTGGCCCGTTGTCAGGCAACGTGGCGTGGTG
TGCACTGTGTTTGCTGACGCAACCCCCACTGGTTGGGGCATTGCCACCACCTGTCAGCTCCTTTCCGGGA
CTTTCGCTTTCCCCCTCCCTATTGCCACGGCGGAACTCATCGCCGCCTGCCTTGCCCGCTGCTGGACAGG
GGCTCGGCTGTTGGGCACTGACAATTCCGTGGTGTTGTCGGGGAAGCTGACGTCCTTTCCATGGCTGCTC
GCCTGTGTTGCCACCTGGATTCTGCGCGGGACGTCCTTCTGCTACGTCCCTTCGGCCCTCAATCCAGCGG
ACCTTCCTTCCCGCGGCCTGCTGCCGGCTCTGCGGCCTCTTCCGCGTCTTCGCCTTCGCCCTCAGACGAG
TCGGATCTCCCTTTGGGCCGCCTCCCCGCCTGGAATTCGAGCTCGGTACCTTTAAGACCAATGACTTACA
AGGCAGCTGTAGATCTTAGCCACTTTTTAAAAGAAAAGGGGGGACTGGAAGGGCTAATTCACTCCCAACG
AAGACAAGATATCCTTGATCTGTGGATCTACCACACACAAGGCTACTTCCCTGATTGGCAGAACTACACA
CCAGGGCCAGGGATCAGATATCCACTGACCTTTGGATGGTGCTACAAGCTAGTACCAGTTGAGCAAGAGA
AGGTAGAAGAAGCCAATGAAGGAGAGAACACCCGCTTGTTACACCCTGTGAGCCTGCATGGGATGGATGA
CCCGGAGAGAGAAGTATTAGAGTGGAGGTTTGACAGCCGCCTAGCATTTCATCACATGGCCCGAGAGCTG
CATCCGGACTGTACTGGGTCTCTCTGGTTAGACCAGATCTGAGCCTGGGAGCTCTCTGGCTAACTAGGGA
ACCCACTGCTTAAGCCTCAATAAAGCTTGCCTTGAGTGCTTCAAGTAGTGTGTGCCCGTCTGTTGTGTGA
CTCTGGTAACTAGAGATCCCTCAGACCCTTTTAGTCAGTGTGGAAAATCTCTAGCAGGGCCGCTTTAAAC
CCGCTGATCAGCCTCGACTGTGCCTTCTAGTTGCCAGCCATCTGTTGTTTGCCCCTCCCCCGTGCCTTCC
TTGACCCTGGAAGGTGCCACTCCCACTGTCCTTTCCTAATAAAATGAGGAAATTGCATCGCATTGTCTGA
GTAGGTGTCATTCTATTCTGGGGGGTGGGGTGGGGCAGGACAGCAAGGGGGAGGATTGGGAAGACAATAG
CAGGCATGCTGGGGATGCGGTGGGCTCTATGGCTTCTGAGGCGGAAAGAACCAGCTGGGGCTCTAGGGGG
TATCCCC
[124 nt withheld, positions 7288-7411]
C
[91 nt withheld, positions 7413-7503]
A
[49 nt withheld, positions 7505-7553]
CCTTTGACGTTGGAGTCCACGTTCTTT
[37 nt withheld, positions 7581-7617]
ACCCTATCTCGGTCTATTCTTTTGATTTATAAGGGATTTTGCCGATTTCGGCCTATTGGTTAAAAAATGA
GCTGATTTAACAAAAATTTAACGCGAATTAATTCTGTGGAATGTGTGTCAGTTAGGGTGTGGAAAGTCCC
CAGGCTCCCCAGCAGGCAGAAGTATGCAAAGCATGCATCTCAATTAGTCAGCAACCAGGTGTGGAAAGTC
CCCAGGCTCCCCAGCAGGCAGAAGTATGCAAAGCATGCATCTCAATTAGTCAGCAACCATAGTCCCGCCC
CTAACTCCGCCCATCCCGCCCCTAACTCCGCCCAGTTCCGCCCATTCTCCGCCCCATGGCTGACTAATTT
TTTTTATTTATGCAGAGGCCGAGGCCGCCTCTGCCTCTGAGCTATTCCAGAAGTAGTGAGGAGGCTTTTT
TGGAGGCCTAGGCTTTTGCAAAAAGCTCCCGGGAGCTTGTATATCCATTTTCGGATCTGATCAGCACGTG
TTGACAATTAATCATCGGCATAGTATATCGGCATAGTATAATACGACAAGGTGAGGAACTAAACCATGGC
CAAGTTGACCAGTGCCGTTCCGGTGCTCACCGCGCGCGACGTCGCCGGAGCGGTCGAGTTCTGGACCGAC
CGGCTCGGGTTCTCCCGGGACTTCGTGGAGGACGACTTCGCCGGTGTGGTCCGGGACGACGTGACCCTGT
TCATCAGCGCGGTCCAGGACCAGGTGGTGCCGGACAACACCCTGGCCTGGGTGTGGGTGCGCGGCCTGGA
CGAGCTGTACGCCGAGTGGTCGGAGGTCGTGTCCACGAACTTCCGGGACGCCTCCGGGCCGGCCATGACC
GAGATCGGCGAGCAGCCGTGGGGGCGGGAGTTCGCCCTGCGCGACCCGGCCGGCAACTGCGTGCACTTCG
TGGCCGAGGAGCAGGACTGACACGTGCTACGAGATTTCGATTCCACCGCCGCCTTCTATGAAAGGTTGGG
CTTCGGAATCGTTTTCCGGGACGCCGGCTGGATGATCCTCCAGCGCGGGGATCTCATGCTGGAGTTCTTC
GCCCACCCCAACTTGTTTATTGCAGCTTATAATGGTTACAAATAAAGCAATAGCATCACAAATTTCACAA
ATAAAGCATTTTTTTCACTGCATTCTAGTTGTGGTTTGTCCAAACTCATCAATGTATCTTATCATGTCTG
TATACCGTCGACCTCTAGCTAGAGCTTGGCGTAATCATGGTCATAGCTGTTTCCTGTGTGAAATTGTTAT
CCGCTCACAATTCCACACAACATACGAGCCGGAAGCATAAAGTGTAAAGCCTGGGGTGCCTAATGAGTGA
GCTAACTCACATTAATTGCGTTGCGCTCACTGCCCGCTTTCCAGTCGGGAAACCTGTCGTGCCAGCTGCA
TTAATGAATCGGCCAACGCGCGGGGAGAGGCGGTTTGCGTATTGGGCGCTCTTCCGCTTCCTCGCTCACT
GACTCGCTGCGCTCGGTCGTTCGGCTGCGGCGAGCGGTATCAGCTCACTCAAAGGCGGTAATACGGTTAT
CCACAGAATCAGGGGATAACGCAGGAAAGAACATGTGAGCAAAAGGCCAGCAAAAGGCCAGGAACCGTAA
AAAGGCCGCGTTGCTGGCGTTTTTCCATAGGCTCCGCCCCCCTGACGAGCATCACAAAAATCGACGCTCA
AGTCAGAGGTGGCGAAACCCGACAGGACTATAAAGATACCAGGCGTTTCCCCCTGGAAGCTCCCTCGTGC
GCTCTCCTGTTCCGACCCTGCCGCTTACCGGATACCTGTCCGCCTTTCTCCCTTCGGGAAGCGTGGCGCT
TTCTCATAGCTCACGCTGTAGGTATCTCAGTTCGGTGTAGGTCGTTCGCTCCAAGCTGGGCTGTGTGCAC
GAACCCCCCGTTCAGCCCGACCGCTGCGCCTTATCCGGTAACTATCGTCTTGAGTCCAACCCGGTAAGAC
ACGACTTATCGCCACTGGCAGCAGCCACTGGTAACAGGATTAGCAGAGCGAGGTATGTAGGCGGTGCTAC
AGAGTTCTTGAAGTGGTGGCCTAACTACGGCTACACTAGAAGAACAGTATTTGGTATCTGCGCTCTGCTG
AAGCCAGTTACCTTCGGAAAAAGAGTTGGTAGCTCTTGATCCGGCAAACAAACCACCGCTGGTAGCGGTG
GTTTTTTTGTTTGCAAGCAGCAGATTACGCGCAGAAAAAAAGGATCTCAAGAAGATCCTTTGATCTTTTC
TACGGGGTCTGACGCTCAGTGGAACGAAAACTCACGTTAAGGGATTTTGGTCATGAGATTATCAAAAAGG
ATCTTCACCTAGATCCTTTTAAATTAAAAATGAAGTTTTAAATCAATCTAAAGTATATATGAGTAAACTT
GGTCTGACAGTTACCAATGCTTAATCAGTGAGGCACCTATCTCAGCGATCTGTCTATTTCGTTCATCCAT
AGTTGCCTGACTCCCCGTCGTGTAGATAACTACGATACGGGAGGGCTTACCATCTGGCCCCAGTGCTGCA
ATGATACCGCGAGACCCACGCTCACCGGCTCCAGATTTATCAGCAATAAACCAGCCAGCCGGAAGGGCCG
AGCGCAGAAGTGGTCCTGCAACTTTATCCGCCTCCATCCAGTCTATTAATTGTTGCCGGGAAGCTAGAGT
AAGTAGTTCGCCAGTTAATAGTTTGCGCAACGTTGTTGCCATTGCTACAGGCATCGTGGTGTCACGCTCG
TCGTTTGGTATGGCTTCATTCAGCTCCGGTTCCCAACGATCAAGGCGAGTTACATGATCCCCCATGTTGT
GCAAAAAAGCGGTTAGCTCCTTCGGTCCTCCGATCGTTGTCAGAAGTAAGTTGGCCGCAGTGTTATCACT
CATGGTTATGGCAGCACTGCATAATTCTCTTACTGTCATGCCATCCGTAAGATGCTTTTCTGTGACTGGT
GAGTACTCAACCAAGTCATTCTGAGAATAGTGTATGCGGCGACCGAGTTGCTCTTGCCCGGCGTCAATAC
GGGATAATACCGCGCCACATAGCAGAACTTTAAAAGTGCTCATCATTGGAAAACGTTCTTCGGGGCGAAA
ACTCTCAAGGATCTTACCGCTGTTGAGATCCAGTTCGATGTAACCCACTCGTGCACCCAACTGATCTTCA
GCATCTTTTACTTTCACCAGCGTTTCTGGGTGAGCAAAAACAGGAAGGCAAAATGCCGCAAAAAAGGGAA
TAAGGGCGACACGGAAATGTTGAATACTCATACTCTTCCTTTTTCAATATTATTGAAGCATTTATCAGGG
TTATTGTCTCATGAGCGGATACATATTTGAATGTATTTAGAAAAATAAACAAATAGGGGTTCCGCGCACA
TTTCCCCGAAAAGTGCCACCTGACGTCGACGGATCGGGAGATCTCCCGATCCCCTATGGTGCACTCTCAG
TACAATCTGCTCTGATGCCGCATAGTTAAGCCAGTATCTGCTCCCTGCTTGTGTGTTGGAGGTCGCTGAG
TAGTGCGCGAGCAAAATTTAAGCTACAACAAGGCAAGGCTTGACCGACAATTGCATGAAGAATCTGCTTA
GGGTTAGGCGTTTTGCGCTGCTTCGCGATGTACGGGCCAGATATACGCGTTGACATTGATTATTGACTAG
TTATTAATAGTAATCAATTACGGGGTCATTAGTTCATAGCCCATATATGGAGTTCCGCGTTACATAACTT
ACGGTAAATGGCCCGCCTGGCTGACCGCCCAACGACCCCCGCCCATTGACGTCAATAATGACGTATGTTC
CCATAGTAACGCCAATAGGGACTTTCCATTGACG
Features (pLannotate 1.2.2; 33 found; start..end, strand, type, name):
    188..387     +  promoter       CMV promoter: human cytomegalovirus (CMV) immediate early promoter
    405..585     +  LTR            5' LTR (truncated): truncated 5' long terminal repeat (LTR) from HIV-1
    632..757     +  misc_feature   HIV-1 Ψ: packaging signal of human immunodeficiency virus type 1
    741..1104    +  CDS            HIV-1 gag (fragment): gag protein from human immunodeficiency virus 1; gag
   1250..1483    +  misc_feature   RRE: The Rev response element (RRE) of HIV-1 allows for Rev-dependent mRNA export from the nucleus to the cytoplasm.
   1860..1960    +  CDS            Rev (fragment): human immunodeficiency virus 1 (HIV-1) Rev protein; rev; enhances nuclear export of unspliced and incompletely spliced viral mRNAs
   1964..2080    +  misc_feature   cPPT/CTS: central polypurine tract and central termination sequence of HIV-1
   2103..2406    +  enhancer       CMV enhancer: human cytomegalovirus immediate early enhancer
   2407..2610    +  promoter       CMV promoter: human cytomegalovirus (CMV) immediate early promoter
   2835..5315    +  CDS            Axin1: AXIN1_RAT - Also known as Axin. Experimental evidence at protein level: Swiss-Prot protein existence level 1. Component of the beta-catenin destruction complex required for regulating CTNNB1 levels through phosphorylation and ubiquitination, and modulating Wnt-signaling (By similarity). Controls dorsoventral patterning via two opposing effects; down-regulates beta- catenin to inhibit the Wnt signaling pathway and ventralize embryos, but also dorsalizes embryos by activating a Wnt-independent JNK signaling pathway (By similarity). Also facilitates the phosphorylation of APC by GSK3B (By similar
   5405..5634    +  intron         chimeric intron: chimera between introns from adenovirus and immunoglobulin heavy chain genes
   5698..5808    +  CDS            nef (fragment): NEF_HV1Z2 - Experimental evidence at protein level: Swiss-Prot protein existence level 1. Extracellular Nef protein targets CD4(+) T-lymphocytes for apoptosis by interacting with CXCR4 surface receptors. From Human immunodeficiency virus type 1 group M subtype D (isolate Z2/CDC-Z34) (HIV-1).
   5811..6399    +  misc_feature   WPRE: woodchuck hepatitis virus posttranscriptional regulatory element
   6416..6484    +  CDS            nef (fragment): NEF_HV1Z2 - Experimental evidence at protein level: Swiss-Prot protein existence level 1. Extracellular Nef protein targets CD4(+) T-lymphocytes for apoptosis by interacting with CXCR4 surface receptors. From Human immunodeficiency virus type 1 group M subtype D (isolate Z2/CDC-Z34) (HIV-1).
   6486..6798    +  LTR            5' LTR (fragment): 5' long terminal repeat (LTR) from HIV-1
   6806..6986    +  LTR            5' LTR (truncated): truncated 5' long terminal repeat (LTR) from HIV-1
   7018..7242    +  polyA_signal   bGH poly(A) signal: bovine growth hormone polyadenylation signal
   7246..7267    +  promoter       SV40 promoter (fragment): SV40 enhancer and early promoter
   7288..7716    +  rep_origin     f1 ori (sequence partly withheld): f1 bacteriophage origin of replication; arrow indicates direction of (+) strand synthesis
   7730..8059    +  promoter       SV40 promoter: SV40 enhancer and early promoter
   8107..8154    +  promoter       EM7 promoter: synthetic bacterial promoter&nbsp
   8173..8547    +  CDS            BleoR: antibiotic-binding protein; Sh ble from Streptoalloteichus hindustanus; confers resistance to bleomycin, phleomycin, and Zeocin™
   8557..8682    +  CDS            ble (fragment): BLE_KLEPN - Experimental evidence at protein level: Swiss-Prot protein existence level 1. Binding protein with a strong affinity to the bleomycin family of antibiotics. Binds to CL990; an antimitotic-antibiotic compound. From Klebsiella pneumoniae.
   8677..8798    +  polyA_signal   SV40 poly(A) signal: SV40 polyadenylation signal
   8869..8891    -  protein_bind   lac operator (fragment): The lac repressor binds to the lac operator to inhibit transcription in E. coli. This inhibition can be relieved by adding lactose or isopropyl-β-D-thiogalactopyranoside (IPTG). lac repressor encoded by lacI
   8895..8925    -  promoter       lac promoter: promoter for the E. coli lac operon
   8940..8961    -  protein_bind   CAP binding site: CAP binding activates transcription in the presence of cAMP. E. coli catabolite activator protein
   8974..9066    -  CDS            lacI (fragment): lac repressor; lacI; The lac repressor binds to the lac operator to inhibit transcription in E. coli. This inhibition can be relieved by adding lactose or isopropyl-β-D-thiogalactopyranoside (IPTG).
   9249..9837    -  rep_origin     ori: high-copy-number ColE1/pMB1/pBR322/pUC origin of replication
  10008..10868   -  CDS            AmpR: β-lactamase; bla; confers resistance to ampicillin, carbenicillin, and related antibiotics
  10869..10973   -  promoter       AmpR promoter: bla
  11032..11084   -  misc_feature   bom (fragment): basis of mobility region from pBR322
  11239..187     +  enhancer       CMV enhancer (across the origin): human cytomegalovirus immediate early enhancer
