[The description below was written by a language model from this plasmid's Addgene catalogue record and pLannotate feature annotations shown in this document.]
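Description:
pBOBI N-HA AXIN1 is an 11.4 kb plasmid for expressing mouse AXIN1 in mammalian cells. The catalogue lists it simply as a mammalian expression vector, but the annotated features show that the pBOBI backbone has the layout of an HIV-1-derived lentiviral transfer vector. A CMV enhancer/promoter is fused to a truncated 5' LTR, followed by the Ψ packaging signal with a gag fragment, the Rev response element and the cPPT/CTS. Downstream lie a WPRE and 3' LTR sequences, followed by a bGH polyadenylation signal. These elements would allow the genomic RNA to be transcribed, exported in a Rev-dependent manner and packaged when helper functions are supplied in trans, although the record does not explicitly describe viral use. In E. coli the plasmid is maintained at high copy through a ColE1/pUC-type origin with ampicillin selection. An f1 origin is also present, along with an SV40/EM7-driven BleoR cassette that could confer Zeocin resistance.

The payload is the roughly 2.5 kb Axin1 coding sequence, placed under an internal CMV enhancer/promoter. A chimeric intron is annotated downstream of the coding sequence, and the WPRE should enhance transcript stability and expression. AXIN1 is a scaffold of the β-catenin destruction complex and a negative regulator of Wnt signalling. The protein carries an HA epitope tag, but its position is ambiguous. The construct name indicates an N-terminal tag, whereas the catalogue field lists it as C-terminal, and the feature table does not annotate the tag. The construct suits overexpression and HA-based detection or immunoprecipitation of AXIN1, and it was deposited with a study linking glucose metabolite sensing to p53 activation.
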