Addgene plasmid #213000: pBOBI N-HA AXIN1
Purpose: expresses mouse AXIN1
Depositing lab: Sheng-cai Lin. Publication: Low glucose metabolite 3-phosphoglycerate switches PHGDH from serine synthesis to p53 activation to control cell fate. Wu YQ, Zhang CS, Xiong J, Cai DQ, Wang CZ, Wang Y, Liu YH, Wang Y, Li Y, Wu J, Wu J, Lan B, Wang X, Chen S, Cao X, Wei X, Hu HH, Guo H, Yu Y, Ghafoor A, Xie C, Wu Y, Xu Z, Zhang C, Zhu M, Huang X, Sun X, Lin SY, Piao HL, Zhou J, Lin SC. Cell Res. 2023 Nov;33(11):835-850. doi: 10.1038/s41422-023-00874-4. Epub 2023 Sep 19. PubMed 37726403.
Backbone
  Vector backbone: pBOBI
  Vector type: Mammalian Expression
Growth in bacteria
  Bacterial resistance: Ampicillin, 100 μg/mL
  Growth temperature: 37°C
  Growth strain: DH5alpha
  Copy number: High Copy
Gene/Insert
  Gene/Insert name: AXIN1
  Species: M. musculus (mouse)
  Insert size (bp): 2496
  Entrez Gene: Axin1 (a.k.a. Axin, Fu, Kb, Ki, fused, kinky, knobbly)
  Promoter: cmv
  Tag / fusion protein: HA (C terminal on insert)
  Cloning method: Ligation Independent Cloning
  Sequencing primers: 5′ PLNCX-F; 3′ TACTCACCCCAACAGCTGGC
Terms and licenses: Academic/Nonprofit Terms; Industry Terms: Not Available to Industry
How to cite: pBOBI N-HA AXIN1 was a gift from Sheng-cai Lin (Addgene plasmid # 213000 ; http://n2t.net/addgene:213000 ; RRID:Addgene_213000)
