>Addgene plasmid #213000 | pBOBI N-HA AXIN1 | depositor partial sequence | sequence record 415586 | AXIN1
ATGCAGAGTCCCAAAATGAATGTCCAGGAGCAGGGTTTCCCCTTGGACCTCGGAGCAAGTTTCACCGAAG
ATGCCCCCCGGCCCCCAGTGCCTGGAGAAGAGGGAGAACTGGTATCTACTGATTCGAGGCCTGTCAACCA
CAGTTTCTGTTCTGGGAAAGGTACCAGCATTAAAAGTGAGACCTCAACAGCCACCCCAAGACGTTCAGAT
CTGGATCTGGGATATGAGCCCGAGGGCAGTGCCTCCCCCACCCCACCATATTTGAGGTGGGCTGAGTCAC
TGCATTCCTTACTGGATGACCAAGATGGGATCAGCCTGTTCAGGACTTTCCTGAAGCAGGAGGGCTGTGC
TGACCTGCTGGACTTCTGGTTTGCCTGCAGTGGCTTCAGGAAGCTTGAGCCCTGTGACTCAAATGAGGAA
AAGAGGCTGAAGCTGGCAAGAGCCATCTACCGAAAGTACATCCTGGATAGCAATGGCATTGTGTCCAGAC
AAACCAAGCCAGCCACTAAGAGCTTCATAAAGGACTGTGTCATGAAGCAGCAGATAGATCCTGCCATGTT
TGACCAGGCACAGACAGAAATCCAGTCCACCATGGAGGAGAATACCTACCCTTCCTTTCTTAAGTCTGAC
ATTTATTTGGAGTACACAAGGACAGGCTCAGAGAGTCCGAAGGTCTGCAGTGACCAGAGCTCAGGGTCTG
GAACAGGGAAGGGCATGTCTGGATACCTGCCCACTTTGAATGAGGATGAAGAATGGAAATGTGACCAAGA
TGCAGATGAGGATGATGGCCGAGACCCTCTCCCCCCCAGCAGGCTCACCCAGAAGCTGCTATTGGAGACT
GCTGCCCCGAGGGCCCCCTCAAGTAGACGGTACAACGAAGGCAGAGAGCTCAGGTATGGATCTTGGAGGG
AGCCCGTCAACCCCTACTACGTCAACTCTGGCTATGCCCTGGCCCCAGCCACCAGTGCCAATGACAGTGA
GCAGCAGAGCCTGTCCAGTGATGCTGACACGCTATCCCTTACGGACAGTAGTGTGGATGGAATCCCCCCA
TACAGGATCCGTAAGCAGCACCGAAGGGAGATGCAGGAGAGTATCCAAGTCAATGGGCGGGTACCTCTAC
CTCACATTCCTCGCACTTACCGAATGCCAAAGGAGATCCGGGTAGAGCCACAGAAATTTGCTGAAGAGCT
TATTCACCGTCTAGAGGCTGTCCAGCGCACTCGAGAGGCTGAAGAAAAGTTGGAGGAACGGCTGAAGCGT
GTACGCATGGAGGAAGAAGGGGAGGATGGTGAAATGCCTTCTGGCCCCATGGCAAGTCACAAGCTGCCTT
CTGTCCCAGCTTGGCACCATTTCCCACCCCGCTATGTGGATATGGGCTGCTCTGGACTGCGGGATGCCCA
TGAGGAGAATCCTGAGAGCATCCTGGATGAGCACGTGCAAAGGGTCATGAGGACACCTGGCTGCCAGTCA
CCTGGCCCAGGCCACCGCTCTCCTGACAGTGGGCATGTGGCTAAGACTGCAGTGCTAGGGGGTACAGCCT
CCGGGCATGGGAAGCATGTTCCTAAGTTAGGGTTGAAGCTGGATACAGCTGGCCTGCACCATCATAGACA
TGTCCACCACCATGTTCACCATAATTCAGCTAGACCTAAGGAGCAAATGGAGGCTGAAGTTGCCCGCAGG
GTCCAGAGCAGCTTCTCGTGGGGCCCAGAAACACATGGTCATGCCAAGCCCCGGAGCTATTCCGAGAACG
CAGGCACCACCCTCAGTGCTGGGGATTTGGCCTTTGGTGGTAAAACTAGTGCACCTTCCAAAAGAAACAC
CAAGAAGGCTGAATCTGGGAAGAATGCCAATGCTGAGGTACCCAGTACCACAGAGGACGCTGAGAAGAAC
CAGAAGATCATGCAGTGGATCATTGAGGGAGAGAAGGAGATCAGTAGACACCGGAAGGCAGGCCATGGGT
CTTCTGGGTTGAGGAAGCAGCAGGCCCATGAAAGCTCCAGGCCCTTGTCCATCGAGCGTCCTGGGGCCGT
GCACCCCTGGGTCAGCGCTCAGCTTCGGAATTCTGTCCAGCCTTCTCATCTTTTCATCCAAGATCCCACA
ATGCCACCCAATCCAGCCCCTAATCCCCTGACCCAGCTGGAAGAGGCCCGCAGGCGTTTGGAAGAAGAAG
AAAAGAGAGCAAACAAACTGCCCTCCAAGCAGAGGACAAAATCACAAAGAAAGGCAGGTGGCGGGAGTGC
ACCACCATGTGACAGCATTGTTGTGGCCTACTATTTCTGTGGGGAACCCATCCCCTACCGGACCCTGGTG
AGGGGCCGTGCTGTCACCCTGGGCCAGTTCAAGGAGCTGCTAACCAAGAAGGGGAGCTACAGATACTACT
TTAAGAAAGTGAGTGATGAGTTTGACTGTGGTGTGGTATTTGAGGAAGTACGGGAGGATGAGGCCGTCTT
GCCTGTCTTTGAAGAAAAGATCATCGGCAAGGTGGAAAAGGTGGAC
